>Addgene plasmid #61678 | mEGFP-30nmSAH-IQ | depositor full sequence | sequence record 100636 | Full plasmid sequence
TAGTTATTAATAGTAATCAATTACGGGGTCATTAGTTCATAGCCCATATATGGAGTTCCGCGTTACATAA
CTTACGGTAAATGGCCCGCCTGGCTGACCGCCCAACGACCCCCGCCCATTGACGTCAATAATGACGTATG
TTCCCATAGTAACGCCAATAGGGACTTTCCATTGACGTCAATGGGTGGAGTATTTACGGTAAACTGCCCA
CTTGGCAGTACATCAAGTGTATCATATGCCAAGTACGCCCCCTATTGACGTCAATGACGGTAAATGGCCC
GCCTGGCATTATGCCCAGTACATGACCTTATGGGACTTTCCTACTTGGCAGTACATCTACGTATTAGTCA
TCGCTATTACCATGGTGATGCGGTTTTGGCAGTACATCAATGGGCGTGGATAGCGGTTTGACTCACGGGG
ATTTCCAAGTCTCCACCCCATTGACGTCAATGGGAGTTTGTTTTGGCACCAAAATCAACGGGACTTTCCA
AAATGTCGTAACAACTCCGCCCCATTGACGCAAATGGGCGGTAGGCGTGTACGGTGGGAGGTCTATATAA
GCAGAGCTGGTTTAGTGAACCGTCAGATCCGCTAGCGCTACCGGTCGCCACCATGGTGAGCAAGGGCGAG
GAGCTGTTCACCGGGGTGGTGCCCATCCTGGTCGAGCTGGACGGCGACGTAAACGGCCACAAGTTCAGCG
TGTCCGGCGAGGGCGAGGGCGATGCCACCTACGGCAAGCTGACCCTGAAGTTCATCTGCACCACCGGCAA
GCTGCCCGTGCCCTGGCCCACCCTCGTGACCACCCTGACCTACGGCGTGCAGTGCTTCAGCCGCTACCCC
GACCACATGAAGCAGCACGACTTCTTCAAGTCCGCCATGCCCGAAGGCTACGTCCAGGAGCGCACCATCT
TCTTCAAGGACGACGGCAACTACAAGACCCGCGCCGAGGTGAAGTTCGAGGGCGACACCCTGGTGAACCG
CATCGAGCTGAAGGGCATCGACTTCAAGGAGGACGGCAACATCCTGGGGCACAAGCTGGAGTACAACTAC
AACAGCCACAACGTCTATATCATGGCCGACAAGCAGAAGAACGGCATCAAGGTGAACTTCAAGATCCGCC
ACAACATCGAGGACGGCAGCGTGCAGCTCGCCGACCACTACCAGCAGAACACCCCCATCGGCGACGGCCC
CGTGCTGCTGCCCGACAACCACTACCTGAGCACCCAGTCCAAGCTGAGCAAAGACCCCAACGAGAAGCGC
GATCACATGGTCCTGCTGGAGTTCGTGACCGCCGCCGGGATCACTCTCGGCATGGACGAGCTGTACAAGT
CCGGACTCAGATCTCGAGCTCAAGCTTCGAATTCTGCAGTCGAGAGGGATCTGGGAAGCGGAGGAAGCGG
AGAAGAGGAAGAAAAGAAACAAAAAGAAGAACAAGAAAGACTTGCAAAAGAAGAGGCAGAGAGAAAACAA
AAAGAAGAACAAGAAAGACTTGCAAAAGAAGAGGCAGAGAGAAAACAAAAGGAGGAAGAAGAGAGAAAAC
AAAAGGAAGAAGAAGAGAGAAAACAAAAGGAGGAAGAAGAAAGAAAATTAAAGGAGGAACAAGAAAGAAA
AGCTGCAGAAGAAAAGAAAGCTAAAGAAGAAGCTGAGAGAAAGGCTAAAGAAGAACAAGAAAGGAAAGCT
GAAGAAGAGAGAAAGAAGAAAGAAGAGGAAGAAAGACTTGAAAGAGAAAGAAAAGAGAGAGAAGAACAAG
AAAAGAAAGCCAAAGAAGAGGCAGAGAGAATTGCAAAGTTAGAGGCTGAAAAGAAGGCAGAAGAAGAAAG
AAAAGCCAAAGAAGAAGAAGAGAGAAAAGCCAAAGAAGAAGAGGAAAGAAAGAAGAAAGAGGAGCAAGAA
AGACTTGCAAAAGAAAAGGAAGAAGCAGAAAGAAAAGCTGCAGAGGAAAAGAAAGCTAAAGAAGAACAAG
AAAGAAAAGAAAAGGAAGAAGCAGAAAGAAAACAAAGAGGAAGCGGAGGAAGCGGAAAGCTTTATGGTGG
AATTGAACAGAAGATAGAAGCAATTGAACAAAAGTGGGAGGCAATAGAGCAGAAGATCGAGGCTATCGAA
CAAAAGATCGAAGCAGATCTGGGTGTCTAGATAACTGATCATAATCAGCCATACCACATTTGTAGAGGTT
TTACTTGCTTTAAAAAACCTCCCACACCTCCCCCTGAACCTGAAACATAAAATGAATGCAATTGTTGTTG
TTAACTTGTTTATTGCAGCTTATAATGGTTACAAATAAAGCAATAGCATCACAAATTTCACAAATAAAGC
ATTTTTTTCACTGCATTCTAGTTGTGGTTTGTCCAAACTCATCAATGTATCTTAAGGCGTAAATTGTAAG
CGTTAATATTTTGTTAAAATTCGCGTTAAATTTTTGTTAAATCAGCTCATTTTTTAACCAATAGGCCGAA
ATCGGCAAAATCCCTTATAAATCAAAAGAATAGACCGAGATAGGGT
[37 nt withheld, positions 2497-2533]
AAAGAACGTGGACTCCAACGTCAAAGG
[49 nt withheld, positions 2561-2609]
T
[91 nt withheld, positions 2611-2701]
G
[124 nt withheld, positions 2703-2826]
CAGGTGGCACTTTTCGGGGAAATGTGCGCGGAACCCCTATTTGTTTATTTTTCTAAATACATTCAAATAT
GTATCCGCTCATGAGACAATAACCCTGATAAATGCTTCAATAATATTGAAAAAGGAAGAGTCCTGAGGCG
GAAAGAACCAGCTGTGGAATGTGTGTCAGTTAGGGTGTGGAAAGTCCCCAGGCTCCCCAGCAGGCAGAAG
TATGCAAAGCATGCATCTCAATTAGTCAGCAACCAGGTGTGGAAAGTCCCCAGGCTCCCCAGCAGGCAGA
AGTATGCAAAGCATGCATCTCAATTAGTCAGCAACCATAGTCCCGCCCCTAACTCCGCCCATCCCGCCCC
TAACTCCGCCCAGTTCCGCCCATTCTCCGCCCCATGGCTGACTAATTTTTTTTATTTATGCAGAGGCCGA
GGCCGCCTCGGCCTCTGAGCTATTCCAGAAGTAGTGAGGAGGCTTTTTTGGAGGCCTAGGCTTTTGCAAA
GATCGATCAAGAGACAGGATGAGGATCGTTTCGCATGATTGAACAAGATGGATTGCACGCAGGTTCTCCG
GCCGCTTGGGTGGAGAGGCTATTCGGCTATGACTGGGCACAACAGACAATCGGCTGCTCTGATGCCGCCG
TGTTCCGGCTGTCAGCGCAGGGGCGCCCGGTTCTTTTTGTCAAGACCGACCTGTCCGGTGCCCTGAATGA
ACTGCAAGACGAGGCAGCGCGGCTATCGTGGCTGGCCACGACGGGCGTTCCTTGCGCAGCTGTGCTCGAC
GTTGTCACTGAAGCGGGAAGGGACTGGCTGCTATTGGGCGAAGTGCCGGGGCAGGATCTCCTGTCATCTC
ACCTTGCTCCTGCCGAGAAAGTATCCATCATGGCTGATGCAATGCGGCGGCTGCATACGCTTGATCCGGC
TACCTGCCCATTCGACCACCAAGCGAAACATCGCATCGAGCGAGCACGTACTCGGATGGAAGCCGGTCTT
GTCGATCAGGATGATCTGGACGAAGAGCATCAGGGGCTCGCGCCAGCCGAACTGTTCGCCAGGCTCAAGG
CGAGCATGCCCGACGGCGAGGATCTCGTCGTGACCCATGGCGATGCCTGCTTGCCGAATATCATGGTGGA
AAATGGCCGCTTTTCTGGATTCATCGACTGTGGCCGGCTGGGTGTGGCGGACCGCTATCAGGACATAGCG
TTGGCTACCCGTGATATTGCTGAAGAGCTTGGCGGCGAATGGGCTGACCGCTTCCTCGTGCTTTACGGTA
TCGCCGCTCCCGATTCGCAGCGCATCGCCTTCTATCGCCTTCTTGACGAGTTCTTCTGAGCGGGACTCTG
GGGTTCGAAATGACCGACCAAGCGACGCCCAACCTGCCATCACGAGATTTCGATTCCACCGCCGCCTTCT
ATGAAAGGTTGGGCTTCGGAATCGTTTTCCGGGACGCCGGCTGGATGATCCTCCAGCGCGGGGATCTCAT
GCTGGAGTTCTTCGCCCACCCTAGGGGGAGGCTAACTGAAACACGGAAGGAGACAATACCGGAAGGAACC
CGCGCTATGACGGCAATAAAAAGACAGAATAAAACGCACGGTGTTGGGTCGTTTGTTCATAAACGCGGGG
TTCGGTCCCAGGGCTGGCACTCTGTCGATACCCCACCGAGACCCCATTGGGGCCAATACGCCCGCGTTTC
TTCCTTTTCCCCACCCCACCCCCCAAGTTCGGGTGAAGGCCCAGGGCTCGCAGCCAACGTCGGGGCGGCA
GGCCCTGCCATAGCCTCAGGTTACTCATATATACTTTAGATTGATTTAAAACTTCATTTTTAATTTAAAA
GGATCTAGGTGAAGATCCTTTTTGATAATCTCATGACCAAAATCCCTTAACGTGAGTTTTCGTTCCACTG
AGCGTCAGACCCCGTAGAAAAGATCAAAGGATCTTCTTGAGATCCTTTTTTTCTGCGCGTAATCTGCTGC
TTGCAAACAAAAAAACCACCGCTACCAGCGGTGGTTTGTTTGCCGGATCAAGAGCTACCAACTCTTTTTC
CGAAGGTAACTGGCTTCAGCAGAGCGCAGATACCAAATACTGTCCTTCTAGTGTAGCCGTAGTTAGGCCA
CCACTTCAAGAACTCTGTAGCACCGCCTACATACCTCGCTCTGCTAATCCTGTTACCAGTGGCTGCTGCC
AGTGGCGATAAGTCGTGTCTTACCGGGTTGGACTCAAGACGATAGTTACCGGATAAGGCGCAGCGGTCGG
GCTGAACGGGGGGTTCGTGCACACAGCCCAGCTTGGAGCGAACGACCTACACCGAACTGAGATACCTACA
GCGTGAGCTATGAGAAAGCGCCACGCTTCCCGAAGGGAGAAAGGCGGACAGGTATCCGGTAAGCGGCAGG
GTCGGAACAGGAGAGCGCACGAGGGAGCTTCCAGGGGGAAACGCCTGGTATCTTTATAGTCCTGTCGGGT
TTCGCCACCTCTGACTTGAGCGTCGATTTTTGTGATGCTCGTCAGGGGGGCGGAGCCTATGGAAAAACGC
CAGCAACGCGGCCTTTTTACGGTTCCTGGCCTTTTGCTGGCCTTTTGCTCACATGTTCTTTCCTGCGTTA
TCCCCTGATTCTGTGGATAACCGTATTACCGCCATGCAT
Features (pLannotate 1.2.2; 14 found; start..end, strand, type, name):
     61..364     +  enhancer       CMV enhancer: human cytomegalovirus immediate early enhancer
    365..568     +  promoter       CMV promoter: human cytomegalovirus (CMV) immediate early promoter
    613..1329    +  CDS            mEGFP: mEGFP is a basic (constitutively fluorescent) green fluorescent protein published in 2002, derived from Aequorea victoria. It has moderate acid sensitivity.
   1330..1373    +  misc_feature   MCS (fragment): multiple cloning site
   2136..2220    +  CDS            large T antigen (fragment): large T antigen from SV40 (simian virus 40)
   2243..2364    +  polyA_signal   SV40 poly(A) signal: SV40 polyadenylation signal
   2398..2826    -  rep_origin     f1 ori (sequence partly withheld): f1 bacteriophage origin of replication; arrow indicates direction of (+) strand synthesis
   2853..2957    +  promoter       AmpR promoter: bla
   2959..3316    +  promoter       SV40 promoter: SV40 enhancer and early promoter
   3351..4145    +  CDS            NeoR/KanR: aminoglycoside phosphotransferase from Tn5; aph(3')-II (or nptII); confers resistance to neomycin, kanamycin, and G418 (Geneticin®)
   4166..4318    +  CDS            ble (fragment): BLE_KLEPN - Experimental evidence at protein level: Swiss-Prot protein existence level 1. Binding protein with a strong affinity to the bleomycin family of antibiotics. Binds to CL990; an antimitotic-antibiotic compound. From Klebsiella pneumoniae.
   4377..4424    +  polyA_signal   HSV TK poly(A) signal: herpes simplex virus thymidine kinase polyadenylation signal (Cole and Stacy, 1985)
   4515..4531    -  polyA_signal   bGH poly(A) signal (fragment): bovine growth hormone polyadenylation signal
   4753..5341    +  rep_origin     ori: high-copy-number ColE1/pMB1/pBR322/pUC origin of replication
