[The description below was written by a language model from this plasmid's Addgene catalogue record and pLannotate feature annotations shown in this document.]
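Description:
mEGFP-30nmSAH-IQ is a 5,455 bp mammalian expression plasmid built on the Clontech C1 backbone, the type of vector in which a fluorescent protein sits upstream of the cloning site so that it is fused to the N-terminus of the insert. It replicates in E. coli from a high-copy ColE1/pUC-type origin and is selected with kanamycin. The NeoR/KanR aminoglycoside phosphotransferase gene is preceded by both a bacterial (bla) promoter and the SV40 enhancer/early promoter and is followed by an HSV TK polyadenylation signal, so the same cassette can also provide G418 selection in mammalian cells. An f1 origin is present as well. The short annotated matches to ble, the bGH poly(A) signal and SV40 large T antigen are fragments and appear to be backbone remnants rather than functional elements.

The payload is driven by the human CMV immediate-early enhancer and promoter and terminated by the SV40 poly(A) signal. It begins with monomeric EGFP, followed by a remnant of the multiple cloning site. The stretch of roughly 760 bp between that remnant and the 3' elements is not annotated in the feature table, but from the catalogue name and the 1,515 bp insert size it presumably holds the "30nmSAH" and "IQ" portions. The record describes the product as a GFP-labelled SAH scaffold with an IQ attachment site. SAH generally denotes a single alpha-helix domain, used as a rigid spacer of defined length, and IQ motifs are short sequences that bind calmodulin-like proteins. The record does not give the source of either segment. The associated publication concerns a method for assembling multiprotein complexes in cells, applied to kinesin motors, which suggests that this construct provides a fluorescently trackable linker to which a partner protein can be recruited through the IQ site.
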