Addgene plasmid #61678: mEGFP-30nmSAH-IQ
Purpose: GFP-labeled SAH scaffold with IQ attachment site
Depositing lab: Kristen Verhey. Depositing organization: University of Michigan. Publication: A method for multiprotein assembly in cells reveals independent action of kinesins in complex. Norris SR, Soppina V, Dizaji AS, Schimert KI, Sept D, Cai D, Sivaramakrishnan S, Verhey KJ. J Cell Biol. 2014 Nov 10;207(3):393-406. doi: 10.1083/jcb.201407086. Epub 2014 Nov 3. PubMed 25365993.
Backbone
  Vector backbone: C1
  Backbone manufacturer: Clontech
  Backbone size w/o insert (bp): 4013
  Total vector size (bp): 5455
Growth in bacteria
  Bacterial resistance: Kanamycin, 50 μg/mL
  Growth temperature: 37°C
  Growth strain: DH5alpha
  Copy number: High Copy
Gene/Insert
  Gene/Insert name: mEGFP-30nmSAH-IQ
  Insert size (bp): 1515
Terms and licenses: Academic/Nonprofit Terms; Industry Terms: Not Available to Industry
How to cite: mEGFP-30nmSAH-IQ was a gift from Kristen Verhey (Addgene plasmid # 61678 ; http://n2t.net/addgene:61678 ; RRID:Addgene_61678)
