>Addgene plasmid #61678 | mEGFP-30nmSAH-IQ | addgene partial sequence | sequence record 103004 | CMV-F 5'-CGCAAATGGGCGGTAGGCGTG-3'
AGTGAACCGTCAGATCCGCTAGCGCTACCGGTCGCCACCATGGTGAGCAAGGGCGAGGAGCTGTTCACCG
GGGTGGTGCCCATCCTGGTCGAGCTGGACGGCGACGTAAACGGCCACAAGTTCAGCGTGTCCGGCGAGGG
CGAGGGCGATGCCACCTACGGCAAGCTGACCCTGAAGTTCATCTGCACCACCGGCAAGCTGCCCGTGCCC
TGGCCCACCCTCGTGACCACCCTGACCTACGGCGTGCAGTGCTTCAGCCGCTACCCCGACCACATGAAGC
AGCACGACTTCTTCAAGTCCGCCATGCCCGAAGGCTACGTCCAGGAGCGCACCATCTTCTTCAAGGACGA
CGGCAACTACAAGACCCGCGCCGAGGTGAAGTTCGAGGGCGACACCCTGGTGAACCGCATCGAGCTGAAG
GGCATCGACTTCAAGGAGGACGGCAACATCCTGGGGCACAAGCTGGAGTACAACTACAACAGCCACAACG
TCTATATCATGGCCGACAAGCAGAAGAACGGCATCAAGGTGAACTTCAAGATCCGCCACAACATCGAGGA
CGGCAGCGTGCAGCTCGCCGACCACTACCAGCAGAACACCCCCATCGGCGACGGCCCCGTGCTGCTGCCC
GACAACCACTACCTGAGCACCCAGTCCAAGCTGAGCAAAGACCCCAACGAGAAGCGCGATCACATGGTCC
TGCTGGAGTTCGTGACCGCCGCCGGGATCACTCTCGGCATGGACGAGCTGTACAAGTCCGGACTCAGATC
TCGAGCTCAAGCTTCGAATTCTGCAGTCGAGAGGGATCT
