>Addgene plasmid #61678 | mEGFP-30nmSAH-IQ | addgene partial sequence | sequence record 103006 | SV40pA-R 5'-GAAATTTGTGATGCTATTGC-3'
GTTAACAACAACAATTGCATTCATTTTATGTTTCAGGTTCAGGGGGAGGTGTGGGAGGTTTTTTAAAGCA
AGTAAAACCTCTACAAATGTGGTATGGCTGATTATGATCAGTTATCTAGACACCCAGATCTGCTTCGATC
TTTTGTTCGATAGCCTCGATCTTCTGCTCTATTGCCTCCCACTTTTGTTCAATTGCTTCTATCTTCTGTT
CAATTCCACCATAAAGCTTTCCGCTTCCTCCGCTTCCTCTTTGTTTTCTTTCTGCTTCTTCCTTTTCTTT
TCTTTCTTGTTCTTCTTTAGCTTTCTTTTCCTCTGCAGCTTTTCTTTCTGCTTCTTCCTTTTCTTTTGCA
AGTCTTTCTTGCTCCTCTTTCTTCTTTCTTTCCTCTTCTTCTTTGGCTTTTCTCTCTTCTTCTTCTTTGG
CTTTTCTTTCTTCTTCTGCCTTCTTTTCAGCCTCTAACTTTGCAATTCTCTCTGCCTCTTCTTTGGCTTT
CTTTTCTTGTTCTTCTCTCTCTTTTCTTTCTCTTTCAAGTCTTTCTTCCTCTTCTTTCTTCTTTCTCTCT
TCTTCAGCTTTCCTTTCTTGTTCTTCTTTAGCCTTTCTCTCAGCTTCTTCTTTAGCTTTCTTTTCCTCTG
CAGCTTTTCTTTCTTGTTCCTCCTTTAATTTTCTTTCTTCTTCCTCCTTTTGTTTTCTCTCTTCTTCTTC
CTTTTGTTTTCTCTCTTCTTCCTCCTTTTGTTTTCTCTCTGCCTCTTCTTTTGCAAGTC
