>Addgene plasmid #61678 | mEGFP-30nmSAH-IQ | addgene partial sequence | sequence record 103007 | EGFP-C 5'-CATGGTCCTGCTGGAGTTCGTG-3'
GTCCGGACTCAGATCTCGAGCTCAAGCTTCGAATTCTGCAGTCGAGAGGGATCTGGGAAGCGGAGGAAGC
GGAGAAGAGGAAGAAAAGAAACAAAAAGAAGAACAAGAAAGACTTGCAAAAGAAGAGGCAGAGAGAAAAC
AAAAAGAAGAACAAGAAAGACTTGCAAAAGAAGAGGCAGAGAGAAAACAAAAGGAGGAAGAAGAGAGAAA
ACAAAAGGAAGAAGAAGAGAGAAAACAAAAGGAGGAAGAAGAAAGAAAATTAAAGGAGGAACAAGAAAGA
AAAGCTGCAGAGGAAAAGAAAGCTAAAGAAGAAGCTGAGAGAAAGGCTAAAGAAGAACAAGAAAGGAAAG
CTGAAGAAGAGAGAAAGAAGAAAGAAGAGGAAGAAAGACTTGAAAGAGAAAGAAAAGAGAGAGAAGAACA
AGAAAAGAAAGCCAAAGAAGAGGCAGAGAGAATTGCAAAGTTAGAGGCTGAAAAGAAGGCAGAAGAAGAA
AGAAAAGCCAAAGAAGAAGAAGAGAGAAAAGCCAAAGAAGAAGAGGAAAGAAAGAAGAAAGAGGAGCAAG
AAAGACTTGCAAAAGAAAAGGAAGAAGCAGAAAGAAAAGCTGCAGAGGAAAAGAAAGCTAAAGAAGAACA
AGAAAGAAAAGAAAAGGAAGAAGCAG
